Addgene plasmid #12161: pLS-CG
Depositing lab: Inder Verma. Depositing organization: Salk Institute for Biological Studies. Publication: Development of a self-inactivating lentivirus vector. Miyoshi H, Blomer U, Takahashi M, Gage FH, Verma IM. J Virol. 1998 Oct . 72(10):8150-7. PubMed 9733856.
Backbone
  Vector backbone: pLS
  Backbone manufacturer: Verma Lab
  Backbone size w/o insert (bp): 6943
  Vector type: Mammalian Expression, Lentiviral
Growth in bacteria
  Bacterial resistance: Ampicillin, 100 μg/mL
  Growth temperature: 37°C
  Growth strain: Stbl3
  Copy number: Low Copy
Gene/Insert
  Gene/Insert name: CMV-GFP (alt names: CMV GFP; GFP)
  Insert size (bp): 1376
  Cloning method: Restriction Enzyme; 5′ cloning site BamHI (not destroyed); 3′ cloning site XhoI (not destroyed)
  Sequencing primers: 5′ n/a
Terms and licenses: Academic/Nonprofit Terms; Industry Terms: Not Available to Industry
Depositor comments: pLS has a 133-bp deletion in the 3' LTR, generating a self-inactivating (SIN) virus. See article for cloning details.
How to cite: pLS-CG was a gift from Inder Verma (Addgene plasmid # 12161 ; http://n2t.net/addgene:12161 ; RRID:Addgene_12161)
