[The description below was written by a language model from this plasmid's Addgene catalogue record and pLannotate feature annotations shown in this document.]
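Description:
pLS-CG is an HIV-1-based lentiviral transfer vector built on the pLS backbone, carrying a CMV-GFP reporter cassette for expression in mammalian cells. According to the depositor, pLS has a 133-bp deletion in the 3' LTR. Because the 3' U3 region is copied to both ends of the provirus during reverse transcription, this deletion yields a self-inactivating (SIN) virus in which LTR-driven transcription is crippled after integration. The annotated sequence of 8,319 nt matches the sum of the stated backbone (6,943 bp) and insert (1,376 bp).

The viral portion of the feature table runs from an HIV-1 LTR, preceded by a nef-derived fragment that probably reflects the U3 region, through the Ψ packaging signal, a partial gag sequence, the Rev response element and a short Rev-coding fragment. These elements support genomic RNA packaging and Rev-dependent nuclear export. The insert, cloned between BamHI and XhoI sites that are both retained, consists of the human CMV immediate-early enhancer and promoter driving EGFP. This internal promoter is what sustains transgene expression once the LTR is inactivated. Downstream lie another nef fragment and the shortened 3' LTR, followed by a bGH polyadenylation signal.

The plasmid backbone carries a ColE1/pUC-type origin, although the catalogue lists it as low copy. It also has an ampicillin resistance gene for bacterial selection, an f1 origin, and an SV40/EM7-driven bleomycin/Zeocin resistance cassette located outside the LTRs, so this cassette would not be transferred with the virus. No packaging or envelope genes are present, so these functions must be supplied in trans. The construct serves as a GFP-marked SIN vector for assessing transduction and expression.
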