Features (pLannotate 1.2.2; 27 found; start..end, strand, type, name):
     36..80      -  misc_feature   bom (fragment): basis of mobility region from pBR322
    233..562     +  CDS            nef (fragment): NEF_HV1BR - Experimental evidence at protein level: Swiss-Prot protein existence level 1. Extracellular Nef protein targets CD4(+) T-lymphocytes for apoptosis by interacting with CXCR4 surface receptors (PubMed:14990729). From Human immunodeficiency virus type 1 group M subtype B (isolate BRU/LAI) (HIV-1).
    610..867     +  LTR            5' LTR (truncated): truncated 5' long terminal repeat (LTR) from HIV-1
    911..1036    +  misc_feature   HIV-1 Ψ: packaging signal of human immunodeficiency virus type 1
   1020..1383    +  CDS            HIV-1 gag (fragment): gag protein from human immunodeficiency virus 1; gag
   1478..1814    +  ncRNA          RRE: Accession: RF00036 - HIV Rev response element
   2139..2240    +  CDS            Rev (fragment): human immunodeficiency virus 1 (HIV-1) Rev protein; rev; enhances nuclear export of unspliced and incompletely spliced viral mRNAs
   2315..2618    +  enhancer       CMV enhancer: human cytomegalovirus immediate early enhancer
   2619..2822    +  promoter       CMV promoter: human cytomegalovirus (CMV) immediate early promoter
   2867..3583    +  CDS            EGFP: EGFP is a basic (constitutively fluorescent) green fluorescent protein published in 1996, derived from Aequorea victoria. It is reported to be a rapidly-maturing weak dimer with moderate acid sensitivity.
   3610..4113    +  CDS            nef (fragment): NEF_HV1LA - Experimental evidence at protein level: Swiss-Prot protein existence level 1. Extracellular Nef protein targets CD4(+) T-lymphocytes for apoptosis by interacting with CXCR4 surface receptors. From Human immunodeficiency virus type 1 group M subtype B (isolate Lai) (HIV-1).
   4120..4300    +  LTR            5' LTR (truncated): truncated 5' long terminal repeat (LTR) from HIV-1
   4332..4556    +  polyA_signal   bGH poly(A) signal: bovine growth hormone polyadenylation signal
   4560..4581    +  promoter       SV40 promoter (fragment): SV40 enhancer and early promoter
   4602..5030    +  rep_origin     f1 ori (sequence partly withheld): f1 bacteriophage origin of replication; arrow indicates direction of (+) strand synthesis
   5044..5374    +  promoter       SV40 promoter: SV40 enhancer and early promoter
   5422..5469    +  promoter       EM7 promoter: synthetic bacterial promoter&nbsp
   5488..5862    +  CDS            BleoR: antibiotic-binding protein; Sh ble from Streptoalloteichus hindustanus; confers resistance to bleomycin, phleomycin, and Zeocin™
   5872..5997    +  CDS            ble (fragment): BLE_KLEPN - Experimental evidence at protein level: Swiss-Prot protein existence level 1. Binding protein with a strong affinity to the bleomycin family of antibiotics. Binds to CL990; an antimitotic-antibiotic compound. From Klebsiella pneumoniae.
   5992..6113    +  polyA_signal   SV40 poly(A) signal: SV40 polyadenylation signal
   6186..6202    -  protein_bind   lac operator: The lac repressor binds to the lac operator to inhibit transcription in E. coli. This inhibition can be relieved by adding lactose or isopropyl-β-D-thiogalactopyranoside (IPTG). lac repressor encoded by lacI
   6210..6240    -  promoter       lac promoter: promoter for the E. coli lac operon
   6255..6276    -  protein_bind   CAP binding site: CAP binding activates transcription in the presence of cAMP. E. coli catabolite activator protein
   6289..6381    -  CDS            lacI (fragment): lac repressor; lacI; The lac repressor binds to the lac operator to inhibit transcription in E. coli. This inhibition can be relieved by adding lactose or isopropyl-β-D-thiogalactopyranoside (IPTG).
   6564..7152    -  rep_origin     ori: high-copy-number ColE1/pMB1/pBR322/pUC origin of replication
   7323..8183    -  CDS            AmpR: β-lactamase; bla; confers resistance to ampicillin, carbenicillin, and related antibiotics
   8184..8288    -  promoter       AmpR promoter: bla
>Addgene plasmid #12161 | pLS-CG | depositor full sequence | sequence record 7237 | Author sequence
GACGGATCGGGAGATCTCCCGATCCCCTATGGTCGACTCTCAGTACAATCTGCTCTGATGCCGCATAGTT
AAGCCAGTATCTGCTCCCTGCTTGTGTGTTGGAGGTCGCTGAGTAGTGCGCGAGCAAAATTTAAGCTACA
ACAAGGCAAGGCTTGACCGACAATTGCATGAAGAATCTGCTTAGGGTTAGGCGTTTTGCGCTGCTTCGCG
ATGTACGGGCCAGATATACGCGTTGGAAGGGCTAATTCACTCCCAAAGAAGACAAGATATCCTTGATCTG
TGGATCTACCACACACAAGGCTACTTCCCTGATTAGCAGAACTACACACCAGGGCCAGGGGTCAGATATC
CACTGACCTTTGGATGGTGCTACAAGCTAGTACCAGTTGAGCCAGATAAGGTAGAAGAGGCCAATAAAGG
AGAGAACACCAGCTTGTTACACCCTGTGAGCCTGCATGGGATGGATGACCCGGAGAGAGAAGTGTTAGAG
TGGAGGTTTGACAGCCGCCTAGCATTTCATCACGTGGCCCGAGAGCTGCATCCGGAGTACTTCAAGAACT
GCTGATATCGAGCTTGCTACAAGGGACTTTCCGCTGGGGACTTTCCAGGGAGGCGTGGCCTGGGCGGGAC
TGGGGAGTGGCGAGCCCTCAGATCCTGCATATAAGCAGCTGCTTTTTGCCTGTACTGGGTCTCTCTGGTT
AGACCAGATCTGAGCCTGGGAGCTCTCTGGCTAACTAGGGAACCCACTGCTTAAGCCTCAATAAAGCTTG
CCTTGAGTGCTTCAAGTAGTGTGTGCCCGTCTGTTGTGTGACTCTGGTAACTAGAGATCCCTCAGACCCT
TTTAGTCAGTGTGGAAAATCTCTAGCAGTGGCGCCCGAACAGGGACCTGAAAGCGAAAGGGAAACCAGAG
CTCTCTCGACGCAGGACTCGGCTTGCTGAAGCGCGCACGGCAAGAGGCGAGGGGCGGCGACTGGTGAGTA
CGCCAAAAATTTTGACTAGCGGAGGCTAGAAGGAGAGAGATGGGTGCGAGAGCGTCAGTATTAAGCGGGG
GAGAATTAGATCGCGATGGGAAAAAATTCGGTTAAGGCCAGGGGGAAAGAAAAAATATAAATTAAAACAT
ATAGTATGGGCAAGCAGGGAGCTAGAACGATTCGCAGTTAATCCTGGCCTGTTAGAAACATCAGAAGGCT
GTAGACAAATACTGGGACAGCTACAACCATCCCTTCAGACAGGATCAGAAGAACTTAGATCATTATATAA
TACAGTAGCAACCCTCTATTGTGTGCATCAAAGGATAGAGATAAAAGACACCAAGGAAGCTTTAGACAAG
ATAGAGGAAGAGCAAAACAAAAGTAAGACCACCGCACAGCAAGCGGCCGCTGATCTTCAGACCTGGAGGA
GGAGATATGAGGGACAATTGGAGAAGTGAATTATATAAATATAAAGTAGTAAAAATTGAACCATTAGGAG
TAGCACCCACCAAGGCAAAGAGAAGAGTGGTGCAGAGAGAAAAAAGAGCAGTGGGAATAGGAGCTTTGTT
CCTTGGGTTCTTGGGAGCAGCAGGAAGCACTATGGGCGCAGCCTCAATGACGCTGACGGTACAGGCCAGA
CAATTATTGTCTGGTATAGTGCAGCAGCAGAACAATTTGCTGAGGGCTATTGAGGCGCAACAGCATCTGT
TGCAACTCACAGTCTGGGGCATCAAGCAGCTCCAGGCAAGAATCCTGGCTGTGGAAAGATACCTAAAGGA
TCAACAGCTCCTGGGGATTTGGGGTTGCTCTGGAAAACTCATTTGCACCACTGCTGTGCCTTGGAATGCT
AGTTGGAGTAATAAATCTCTGGAACAGATCTGGAATCACACGACCTGGATGGAGTGGGACAGAGAAATTA
ACAATTACACAAGCTTAATACACTCCTTAATTGAAGAATCGCAAAACCAGCAAGAAAAGAATGAACAAGA
ATTATTGGAATTAGATAAATGGGCAAGTTTGTGGAATTGGTTTAACATAACAAATTGGCTGTGGTATATA
AAATTATTCATAATGATAGTAGGAGGCTTGGTAGGTTTAAGAATAGTTTTTGCTGTACTTTCTATAGTGA
ATAGAGTTAGGCAGGGATATTCACCATTATCGTTTCAGACCCACCTCCCAACCCCGAGGGGACCCGACAG
GCCCGAAGGAATAGAAGAAGAAGGTGGAGAGAGAGACAGAGACAGATCCATTCGATTAGTGAACGGATCC
CCCGGGCTGCAGGAATTCGATTAATAGTAATCAATTACGGGGTCATTAGTTCATAGCCCATATATGGAGT
TCCGCGTTACATAACTTACGGTAAATGGCCCGCCTGGCTGACCGCCCAACGACCCCCGCCCATTGACGTC
AATAATGACGTATGTTCCCATAGTAACGCCAATAGGGACTTTCCATTGACGTCAATGGGTGGAGTATTTA
CGGTAAACTGCCCACTTGGCAGTACATCAAGTGTATCATATGCCAAGTACGCCCCCTATTGACGTCAATG
ACGGTAAATGGCCCGCCTGGCATTATGCCCAGTACATGACCTTATGGGACTTTCCTACTTGGCAGTACAT
CTACGTATTAGTCATCGCTATTACCATGGTGATGCGGTTTTGGCAGTACATCAATGGGCGTGGATAGCGG
TTTGACTCACGGGGATTTCCAAGTCTCCACCCCATTGACGTCAATGGGAGTTTGTTTTGGCACCAAAATC
AACGGGACTTTCCAAAATGTCGTAACAACTCCGCCCCATTGACGCAAATGGGCGGTAGGCGTGTACGGTG
GGAGGTCTATATAAGCAGAGCTGGTTTAGTGAACCGTCAGATCCGCTAGCGCTACCGGTCGCCACCATGG
TGAGCAAGGGCGAGGAGCTGTTCACCGGGGTGGTGCCCATCCTGGTCGAGCTGGACGGCGACGTAAACGG
CCACAAGTTCAGCGTGTCCGGCGAGGGCGAGGGCGATGCCACCTACGGCAAGCTGACCCTGAAGTTCATC
TGCACCACCGGCAAGCTGCCCGTGCCCTGGCCCACCCTCGTGACCACCCTGACCTACGGCGTGCAGTGCT
TCAGCCGCTACCCCGACCACATGAAGCAGCACGACTTCTTCAAGTCCGCCATGCCCGAAGGCTACGTCCA
GGAGCGCACCATCTTCTTCAAGGACGACGGCAACTACAAGACCCGCGCCGAGGTGAAGTTCGAGGGCGAC
ACCCTGGTGAACCGCATCGAGCTGAAGGGCATCGACTTCAAGGAGGACGGCAACATCCTGGGGCACAAGC
TGGAGTACAACTACAACAGCCACAACGTCTATATCATGGCCGACAAGCAGAAGAACGGCATCAAGGTGAA
CTTCAAGATCCGCCACAACATCGAGGACGGCAGCGTGCAGCTCGCCGACCACTACCAGCAGAACACCCCC
ATCGGCGACGGCCCCGTGCTGCTGCCCGACAACCACTACCTGAGCACCCAGTCCGCCCTGAGCAAAGACC
CCAACGAGAAGCGCGATCACATGGTCCTGCTGGAGTTCGTGACCGCCGCCGGGATCACTCTCGGCATGGA
CGAGCTGTACAAGTCCGGACTCAGATCCTACTAGTAGGATCTCGAGACCTGGAAAAACATGGAGCAATCA
CAAGTAGCAACACAGCAGCTACCAATGCTGCTTGTGCCTGGCTAGAAGCACAAGAGGAGGAGGAGGTGGG
TTTTCCAGTCACACCTCAGGTACCTTTAAGACCAATGACTTACAAGGCAGCTGTAGATCTTAGCCACTTT
TTAAAAGAAAAGGGGGGACTGGAAGGGCTAATTCACTCCCAACGAAGACAAGATATCCTTGATCTGTGGA
TCTACCACACACAAGGCTACTTCCCTGATTGGCAGAACTACACACCAGGGCCAGGGATCAGATATCCACT
GACCTTTGGATGGTGCTACAAGCTAGTACCAGTTGAGCAAGAGAAGGTAGAAGAAGCCAATGAAGGAGAG
AACACCCGCTTGTTACACCCTGTGAGCCTGCATGGGATGGATGACCCGGAGAGAGAAGTATTAGAGTGGA
GGTTTGACAGCCGCCTAGCATTTCATCACATGGCCCGAGAGCTGCATCCGGACTGTACTGGGTCTCTCTG
GTTAGACCAGATCTGAGCCTGGGAGCTCTCTGGCTAACTAGGGAACCCACTGCTTAAGCCTCAATAAAGC
TTGCCTTGAGTGCTTCAAGTAGTGTGTGCCCGTCTGTTGTGTGACTCTGGTAACTAGAGATCCCTCAGAC
CCTTTTAGTCAGTGTGGAAAATCTCTAGCAGGGCCCGTTTAAACCCGCTGATCAGCCTCGACTGTGCCTT
CTAGTTGCCAGCCATCTGTTGTTTGCCCCTCCCCCGTGCCTTCCTTGACCCTGGAAGGTGCCACTCCCAC
TGTCCTTTCCTAATAAAATGAGGAAATTGCATCGCATTGTCTGAGTAGGTGTCATTCTATTCTGGGGGGT
GGGGTGGGGCAGGACAGCAAGGGGGAGGATTGGGAAGACAATAGCAGGCATGCTGGGGATGCGGTGGGCT
CTATGGCTTCTGAGGCGGAAAGAACCAGCTGGGGCTCTAGGGGGTATCCCC
[124 nt withheld, positions 4602-4725]
C
[32 nt withheld, positions 4727-4758]
CA
[57 nt withheld, positions 4761-4817]
A
[49 nt withheld, positions 4819-4867]
CCTTTGACGTTGGAGTCCACGTTCTTT
[37 nt withheld, positions 4895-4931]
ACCCTATCTCGGTCTATTCTTTTGATTTATAAGGGATTTTGGGGATTTCGGCCTATTGGTTAAAAAATGA
GCTGATTTAACAAAAATTTAACGCGAATTAATTCTGTGGAATGTGTGTCAGTTAGGGTGTGGAAAGTCCC
CAGGCTCCCCAGGCAGGCAGAAGTATGCAAAGCATGCATCTCAATTAGTCAGCAACCAGGTGTGGAAAGT
CCCCAGGCTCCCCAGCAGGCAGAAGTATGCAAAGCATGCATCTCAATTAGTCAGCAACCATAGTCCCGCC
CCTAACTCCGCCCATCCCGCCCCTAACTCCGCCCAGTTCCGCCCATTCTCCGCCCCATGGCTGACTAATT
TTTTTTATTTATGCAGAGGCCGAGGCCGCCTCTGCCTCTGAGCTATTCCAGAAGTAGTGAGGAGGCTTTT
TTGGAGGCCTAGGCTTTTGCAAAAAGCTCCCGGGAGCTTGTATATCCATTTTCGGATCTGATCAGCACGT
GTTGACAATTAATCATCGGCATAGTATATCGGCATAGTATAATACGACAAGGTGAGGAACTAAACCATGG
CCAAGTTGACCAGTGCCGTTCCGGTGCTCACCGCGCGCGACGTCGCCGGAGCGGTCGAGTTCTGGACCGA
CCGGCTCGGGTTCTCCCGGGACTTCGTGGAGGACGACTTCGCCGGTGTGGTCCGGGACGACGTGACCCTG
TTCATCAGCGCGGTCCAGGACCAGGTGGTGCCGGACAACACCCTGGCCTGGGTGTGGGTGCGCGGCCTGG
ACGAGCTGTACGCCGAGTGGTCGGAGGTCGTGTCCACGAACTTCCGGGACGCCTCCGGGCCGGCCATGAC
CGAGATCGGCGAGCAGCCGTGGGGGCGGGAGTTCGCCCTGCGCGACCCGGCCGGCAACTGCGTGCACTTC
GTGGCCGAGGAGCAGGACTGACACGTGCTACGAGATTTCGATTCCACCGCCGCCTTCTATGAAAGGTTGG
GCTTCGGAATCGTTTTCCGGGACGCCGGCTGGATGATCCTCCAGCGCGGGGATCTCATGCTGGAGTTCTT
CGCCCACCCCAACTTGTTTATTGCAGCTTATAATGGTTACAAATAAAGCAATAGCATCACAAATTTCACA
AATAAAGCATTTTTTTCACTGCATTCTAGTTGTGGTTTGTCCAAACTCATCAATGTATCTTATCATGTCT
GTATACCGTCGACCTCTAGCTAGAGCTTGGCGTAATCATGGTCATAGCTGTTTCCTGTGTGAAATTGTTA
TCCGCTCACAATTCCACACAACATACGAGCCGGAAGCATAAAGTGTAAAGCCTGGGGTGCCTAATGAGTG
AGCTAACTCACATTAATTGCGTTGCGCTCACTGCCCGCTTTCCAGTCGGGAAACCTGTCGTGCCAGCTGC
ATTAATGAATCGGCCAACGCGCGGGGAGAGGCGGTTTGCGTATTGGGCGCTCTTCCGCTTCCTCGCTCAC
TGACTCGCTGCGCTCGGTCGTTCGGCTGCGGCGAGCGGTATCAGCTCACTCAAAGGCGGTAATACGGTTA
TCCACAGAATCAGGGGATAACGCAGGAAAGAACATGTGAGCAAAAGGCCAGCAAAAGGCCAGGAACCGTA
AAAAGGCCGCGTTGCTGGCGTTTTTCCATAGGCTCCGCCCCCCTGACGAGCATCACAAAAATCGACGCTC
AAGTCAGAGGTGGCGAAACCCGACAGGACTATAAAGATACCAGGCGTTTCCCCCTGGAAGCTCCCTCGTG
CGCTCTCCTGTTCCGACCCTGCCGCTTACCGGATACCTGTCCGCCTTTCTCCCTTCGGGAAGCGTGGCGC
TTTCTCAATGCTCACGCTGTAGGTATCTCAGTTCGGTGTAGGTCGTTCGCTCCAAGCTGGGCTGTGTGCA
CGAACCCCCCGTTCAGCCCGACCGCTGCGCCTTATCCGGTAACTATCGTCTTGAGTCCAACCCGGTAAGA
CACGACTTATCGCCACTGGCAGCAGCCACTGGTAACAGGATTAGCAGAGCGAGGTATGTAGGCGGTGCTA
CAGAGTTCTTGAAGTGGTGGCCTAACTACGGCTACACTAGAAGGACAGTATTTGGTATCTGCGCTCTGCT
GAAGCCAGTTACCTTCGGAAAAAGAGTTGGTAGCTCTTGATCCGGCAAACAAACCACCGCTGGTAGCGGT
GGTTTTTTTGTTTGCAAGCAGCAGATTACGCGCAGAAAAAAAGGATCTCAAGAAGATCCTTTGATCTTTT
CTACGGGGTCTGACGCTCAGTGGAACGAAAACTCACGTTAAGGGATTTTGGTCATGAGATTATCAAAAAG
GATCTTCACCTAGATCCTTTTAAATTAAAAATGAAGTTTTAAATCAATCTAAAGTATATATGAGTAAACT
TGGTCTGACAGTTACCAATGCTTAATCAGTGAGGCACCTATCTCAGCGATCTGTCTATTTCGTTCATCCA
TAGTTGCCTGACTCCCCGTCGTGTAGATAACTACGATACGGGAGGGCTTACCATCTGGCCCCAGTGCTGC
AATGATACCGCGAGACCCACGCTCACCGGCTCCAGATTTATCAGCAATAAACCAGCCAGCCGGAAGGGCC
GAGCGCAGAAGTGGTCCTGCAACTTTATCCGCCTCCATCCAGTCTATTAATTGTTGCCGGGAAGCTAGAG
TAAGTAGTTCGCCAGTTAATAGTTTGCGCAACGTTGTTGCCATTGCTACAGGCATCGTGGTGTCACGCTC
GTCGTTTGGTATGGCTTCATTCAGCTCCGGTTCCCAACGATCAAGGCGAGTTACATGATCCCCCATGTTG
TGCAAAAAAGCGGTTAGCTCCTTCGGTCCTCCGATCGTTGTCAGAAGTAAGTTGGCCGCAGTGTTATCAC
TCATGGTTATGGCAGCACTGCATAATTCTCTTACTGTCATGCCATCCGTAAGATGCTTTTCTGTGACTGG
TGAGTACTCAACCAAGTCATTCTGAGAATAGTGTATGCGGCGACCGAGTTGCTCTTGCCCGGCGTCAATA
CGGGATAATACCGCGCCACATAGCAGAACTTTAAAAGTGCTCATCATTGGAAAACGTTCTTCGGGGCGAA
AACTCTCAAGGATCTTACCGCTGTTGAGATCCAGTTCGATGTAACCCACTCGTGCACCCAACTGATCTTC
AGCATCTTTTACTTTCACCAGCGTTTCTGGGTGAGCAAAAACAGGAAGGCAAAATGCCGCAAAAAAGGGA
ATAAGGGCGACACGGAAATGTTGAATACTCATACTCTTCCTTTTTCAATATTATTGAAGCATTTATCAGG
GTTATTGTCTCATGAGCGGATACATATTTGAATGTATTTAGAAAAATAAACAAATAGGGGTTCCGCGCAC
ATTTCCCCGAAAAGTGCCACCTGACGTC
