>Addgene plasmid #12161 | pLS-CG | addgene partial sequence | sequence record 81860 | EGFP-C 5'-CATGGTCCTGCTGGAGTTCGTG-3'
CTCTCGGCATGGACGAGCTGTACAAGTCCGGACTCAGATCCTACTAGTAGGATCTCGAGACCTAGAAAAA
CATGGAGCAATCACAAGTAGCAATACAGCAGCTACCAATGCTGATTGTGCCTGGCTAGAAGCACAAGAGG
AGGAGGAGGTGGGTTTTCCAGTCACACCTCAGGTACCTTTAAGACCAATGACTTACAAGGCAGCTGTAGA
TCTTAGCCACTTTTTAAAAGAAAAGGGGGGACTGGAAGGGCTAATTCACTCCCAACGAAGACAAGATATC
CTTGATCTGTGGATCTACCACACACAAGGCTACTTCCCTGATTGGCAGAACTACACACCAGGGCCAGGGA
TCAGATATCCACTGACCTTTGGATGGTGCTACAAGCTAGTACCAGTTGAGCAAGAGAAGGTAGAAGAAGC
CAATGAAGGAGAGAACACCCGCTTGTTACACCCTGTGAGCCTGCATGGGATGGATGACCCGGAGAGAGAA
GTATTAGAGTGGAGGTTTGACAGCCGCCTAGCATTTCATCACATGGCCCGAGAGCTGCATCCGGACTGTA
CTGGGTCTCTCTGGTTAGACCAGATCTGAGCCTGGGAGCTCTCTGGCTAACTAGGGAACCCACTGCTTAA
GCCTCAATAAAGCTTGCCTTGAGTGCTTCAAGTAGTGTGTGCCCGTCTGTTGTGTGACTCTGGTAACTAG
AGATCCCTCAGACCCTTTTAGTCAGTGTGGAAAATCTCTAGCAGGGCCCGTTTAAACCCGCTGATCAGCC
TCGACTGTGCCTTCTAGTTGCCAGCCATCTGTTGTTTGCCCCTCCCCCGTGCCTTCCTTGACCCTGGAAG
GTGCCACTCCCACTGTCCTTTCCTAATAAAATGAGGAAATTGCATCGCATTGTCTGAGTAGGTGTCATTC
TATTCTGGGGGGTGGGGTGGGGCAGGACAGCAAGGGGGAGGATTGGGAAGACAATAGCAGGCATGCTGGG
GATGCGGTGGGCTCTATGGCTTCTGAGGCGGAAAGAACCAGCTGGGGCTCTAGGGGGTATCCCC
[77 nt withheld, positions 1045-1121]
