>Addgene plasmid #12161 | pLS-CG | addgene partial sequence | sequence record 81861 | CAGenhancer-F 5'-GGGCGTACTTGGCATATGAT-3'
GCCAAGTGGGCAGTTTACCGTAAATACTCCACCCATTGACGTCAATGGAAAGTCCCTATTGGCGTTACTA
TGGGAACATACGTCATTATTGACGTCAATGGGCGGGGGTCGTTGGGCGGTCAGCCAGGCGGGCCATTTAC
CGTAAGTTATGTAACGCGGAACTCCATATATGGGCTATGAACTAATGACCCCGTAATTGATTACTATTAA
TCGAATTCCTGCAGCCCGGGGGATCCGTTCACTAATCGAATGGATCTGTCTCTGTCTCTCTCTCCACCTT
CTTCTTCTATTCCTTCGGGCCTGTCGGGTCCCCTCGGGGTTGGGAGGTGGGTCTGAAACGATAATGGTGA
ATATCCCTGCCTAACTCTATTCACTATAGAAAGTACAGCAAAAACTATTCTTAAACCTACCAAGCCTCCT
ACTATCATTATGAATAATTTTATATACCACAGCCAATTTGTTATGTTAAACCAATTCCACAAACTTGCCC
ATTTATCTAATTCCAATAATTCTTGTTCATTCTTTTCTTGCTGGTTTTGCGATTCTTCAATTAAGGAGTG
TATTAAGCTTGTGTAATTGTTAATTTCTCTGTCCCACTCCATCCAGGTCGTGTGATTCCAAATCTGTTCC
AGAGATTTATTACTCCAACTAGCATTCCAAGGCACAGCAGTGGTGCAAATGAGTTTTCCAGAGCAACCCC
AAATCCCCAGGAGCTGTTGATCCTTTAGGTATCTTTCCACAGCCAGGATTCTTGCCTGGAGCTGCTTGAT
GCCCCAGACTGTGAGTTGCAACAGATGCTGTTGCGCCTCAATAGCCCTCAGCAAATTGTTCTGCTGCTGC
ACTATACCAGACAATAATTGTCTGGCCTGTACCGTCAGCGTCATTGACGCTGCGCCCATAGTGCTTCCTG
CTGCTCCCAAGAACCCAAGGAACAAAGCTCCTATTCCCACTGCTCTTTTTTCTCTCTGCACCACTCTTCT
CTTTGCCTTGGTGGGTGCTACTCCTAATGGTTCAATTTTTACTACTTTATATTTATATAATTCACTTCTC
CAATTGTCCCTCATATCTCCTCCTCCAGGTCTGAAGATCAGCGGCCGCTTGCTGTGCGG
