>Addgene plasmid #12161 | pLS-CG | addgene partial sequence | sequence record 82406 | EGFP-N 5'-CGTCGCCGTCCAGCTCGACCAG-3'
CCGGTGAACAGCTCCTCGCCCTTGCTCACCATGGTGGCGACCGGTAGCGCTAGCGGATCTGACGGTTCAC
TAAACCAGCTCTGCTTATATAGACCTCCCACCGTACACGCCTACCGCCCATTTGCGTCAATGGGGCGGAG
TTGTTACGACATTTTGGAAAGTCCCGTTGATTTTGGTGCCAAAACAAACTCCCATTGACGTCAATGGGGT
GGAGACTTGGAAATCCCCGTGAGTCAAACCGCTATCCACGCCCATTGATGTACTGCCAAAACCGCATCAC
CATGGTAATAGCGATGACTAATACGTAGATGTACTGCCAAGTAGGAAAGTCCCATAAGGTCATGTACTGG
GCATAATGCCAGGCGGGCCATTTACCGTCATTGACGTCAATAGGGGGCGTACTTGGCATATGATACACTT
GATGTACTGCCAAGTGGGCAGTTTACCGTAAATACTCCACCCATTGACGTCAATGGAAAGTCCCTATTGG
CGTTACTATGGGAACATACGTCATTATTGACGTCAATGGGCGGGGGTCGTTGGGCGGTCAGCCAGGCGGG
CCATTTACCGTAAGTTATGTAACGCGGAACTCCATATATGGGCTATGAACTAATGACCCCGTAATTGATT
ACTATTAATCGAATTCCTGCAGCCCGGGGGATCCGTTCACTAATCGAATGGATCTGTCTCTGTCTCTCTC
TCCACCTTCTTCTTCTATTCCTTCGGGCCTGTCGGGTCCCCTCGGGGTTGGGAGGTGGGTCTGAAACGAT
AATGGTGAATATCCCTGCCTAACTCTATTCACTATAGAAAGTACAGCAAAAACTATTCTTAAACCTACCA
AGCCTCCTACTATCATTATGAATAATTTTATATACCACAGCCAATTTGTTATGTTAAACCAATTCCACAA
ACTTGCCCATTTATCTAATTCCAATAATTCTTGTTCATTCTTTTCTTGCTGGTTTTGCGATTCTTCAATT
AAGGAGTGTATTAAGC
