>Addgene plasmid #12161 | pLS-CG | addgene partial sequence | sequence record 83155 | CMV-F 5'-CGCAAATGGGCGGTAGGCGTG-3'
CTATATAAGCAGAGCTGGTTTAGTGAACCGTCAGATCCGCTAGCGCTACCGGTCGCCACCATGGTGAGCA
AGGGCGAGGAGCTGTTCACCGGGGTGGTGCCCATCCTGGTCGAGCTGGACGGCGACGTAAACGGCCACAA
GTTCAGCGTGTCCGGCGAGGGCGAGGGCGATGCCACCTACGGCAAGCTGACCCTGAAGTTCATCTGCACC
ACCGGCAAGCTGCCCGTGCCCTGGCCCACCCTCGTGACCACCCTGACCTACGGCGTGCAGTGCTTCAGCC
GCTACCCCGACCACATGAAGCAGCACGACTTCTTCAAGTCCGCCATGCCCGAAGGCTACGTCCAGGAGCG
CACCATCTTCTTCAAGGACGACGGCAACTACAAGACCCGCGCCGAGGTGAAGTTCGAGGGCGACACCCTG
GTGAACCGCATCGAGCTGAAGGGCATCGACTTCAAGGAGGACGGCAACATCCTGGGGCACAAGCTGGAGT
ACAACTACAACAGCCACAACGTCTATATCATGGCCGACAAGCAGAAGAACGGCATCAAGGTGAACTTCAA
GATCCGCCACAACATCGAGGACGGCAGCGTGCAGCTCGCCGACCACTACCAGCAGAACACCCCCATCGGC
GACGGCCCCGTGCTGCTGCCCGACAACCACTACCTGAGCACCCAGTCCGCCCTGAGCAAAGACCCCAACG
AGAAGCGCGATCACATGGTCCTGCTGGAGTTCGTGACCGCCGCCGGGATCA
